Addgene plasmid #116073: CMV-TO-nTEVP-rasG12V
Purpose: Expresses an engineered TEV protease
Depositing lab: Michael Elowitz. Depositing organization: California Institute of Technology. Publication: Programmable protein circuits in living cells. Gao XJ, Chong LS, Kim MS, Elowitz MB. Science. 2018 Sep 21;361(6408):1252-1258. doi: 10.1126/science.aat5062. PubMed 30237357.
Backbone
  Vector backbone: CMV-TO-FlpIn
  Vector type: Mammalian Expression
Growth in bacteria
  Bacterial resistance: Ampicillin, 100 μg/mL
  Growth temperature: 37°C
  Growth strain: DH5alpha
  Copy number: High Copy
Gene/Insert
  Gene/Insert name: nTEVP-rasG12V
  Species: Synthetic
  Cloning method: Gibson Cloning
Terms and licenses: Academic/Nonprofit Terms; Industry Terms: Not Available to Industry
How to cite: CMV-TO-nTEVP-rasG12V was a gift from Michael Elowitz (Addgene plasmid # 116073 ; http://n2t.net/addgene:116073 ; RRID:Addgene_116073)
