[The description below was written by a language model from this plasmid's Addgene catalogue record and pLannotate feature annotations shown in this document.]
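Description:
CMV-TO-nTEVP-rasG12V is a 6.1 kb mammalian expression plasmid built on the CMV-TO-FlpIn backbone. It is propagated in E. coli at high copy through a ColE1/pUC-type origin and selected with ampicillin via the β-lactamase gene. A partial f1 origin and remnants of lac regulatory sequence are also annotated in the backbone.

The expression cassette uses the human cytomegalovirus immediate-early enhancer and promoter, followed directly by two short tet operator matches (annotated as fragments of tet-responsive promoters). This fits the "TO" designation: transcription is expected to be constitutive in ordinary cells and repressible, then tetracycline/doxycycline-inducible, in cells that express the Tet repressor. Downstream lies a synthetic fusion open reading frame, assembled by Gibson cloning. It consists of a roughly 370 nt fragment of the tobacco etch virus NIa protease, which the name indicates is the N-terminal half of a split TEV protease, joined almost directly to a full-length human HRAS coding sequence. The construct name says HRAS carries the activating G12V mutation, although the feature table does not itself report that substitution. A bovine growth hormone polyadenylation signal terminates the transcript.

Elsewhere in the backbone, an FRT site sits immediately upstream of a hygromycin resistance gene with no evident promoter of its own, followed by an SV40 poly(A) signal. In the Flp-In arrangement, FLP-mediated recombination into a genomic FRT landing site places this gene behind a resident promoter, so hygromycin selects for single-copy, site-specific integrants.

The record states the purpose only as expressing an engineered TEV protease, in the context of work on programmable protein circuits in living cells. Tethering a split protease half to oncogenic Ras suggests a component for Ras-linked protease reconstitution, but the record does not spell this out.
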