Features (pLannotate 1.2.2; 23 found; start..end, strand, type, name):
     33..56      +  polyA_signal   bGH poly(A) signal (fragment): bovine growth hormone polyadenylation signal
     60..81      +  promoter       SV40 promoter (fragment): SV40 enhancer and early promoter
    102..335     +  rep_origin     f1 ori (fragment) (sequence partly withheld): f1 bacteriophage origin of replication; arrow indicates direction of (+) strand synthesis
    340..387     +  protein_bind   FRT: FLP-mediated recombination occurs in the 8-bp core sequence TCTAGAAA (Turan and Bode, 2011). FLP recombinase from the Saccharomyces cerevisiae 2μ plasmid
    395..1417    +  CDS            HygR: aminoglycoside phosphotransferase from E. coli; aph(4)-Ia; confers resistance to hygromycin
   1427..1552    +  CDS            ble (fragment): BLE_KLEPN - Experimental evidence at protein level: Swiss-Prot protein existence level 1. Binding protein with a strong affinity to the bleomycin family of antibiotics. Binds to CL990; an antimitotic-antibiotic compound. From Klebsiella pneumoniae.
   1547..1668    +  polyA_signal   SV40 poly(A) signal: SV40 polyadenylation signal
   1741..1757    -  protein_bind   lac operator: The lac repressor binds to the lac operator to inhibit transcription in E. coli. This inhibition can be relieved by adding lactose or isopropyl-β-D-thiogalactopyranoside (IPTG). lac repressor encoded by lacI
   1765..1795    -  promoter       lac promoter: promoter for the E. coli lac operon
   1810..1831    -  protein_bind   CAP binding site: CAP binding activates transcription in the presence of cAMP. E. coli catabolite activator protein
   1844..1936    -  CDS            lacI (fragment): lac repressor; lacI; The lac repressor binds to the lac operator to inhibit transcription in E. coli. This inhibition can be relieved by adding lactose or isopropyl-β-D-thiogalactopyranoside (IPTG).
   2119..2707    -  rep_origin     ori: high-copy-number ColE1/pMB1/pBR322/pUC origin of replication
   2878..3738    -  CDS            AmpR: β-lactamase; bla; confers resistance to ampicillin, carbenicillin, and related antibiotics
   3739..3843    -  promoter       AmpR promoter: bla
   3902..3954    -  misc_feature   bom (fragment): basis of mobility region from pBR322
   4104..4483    +  enhancer       CMV enhancer: human cytomegalovirus immediate early enhancer
   4484..4687    +  promoter       CMV promoter: human cytomegalovirus (CMV) immediate early promoter
   4689..4708    +  promoter       PLtetO-1 promoter (fragment): modified phage lambda PL promoter with tet operator sites (Lutz and Bujard, 1997)
   4710..4729    +  promoter       PLtetO-1 promoter (fragment): modified phage lambda PL promoter with tet operator sites (Lutz and Bujard, 1997)
   4737..4770    +  promoter       TRE3GV promoter (fragment): 3rd-generation Tet-responsive promoter that can be activated by binding of Tet-On® 3G, optimized for retroviral and lentiviral vectors
   4869..5237    +  CDS            POLG_TEV (fragment): Experimental evidence at protein level: Swiss-Prot protein existence level 1. [Nuclear inclusion protein A]: has RNA-binding and proteolytic activities. From Tobacco etch virus (TEV).
   5241..5807    +  CDS            HRAS: RASH_HUMAN - Also known as HRAS1. Experimental evidence at protein level: Swiss-Prot protein existence level 1. Involved in the activation of Ras protein signal transduction (PubMed:22821884). Ras proteins bind GDP/GTP and possess intrinsic GTPase activity (PubMed:12740440, PubMed:14500341, PubMed:9020151). From Homo sapiens (Human).
   5916..17      +  polyA_signal   bGH poly(A) signal (across the origin): bovine growth hormone polyadenylation signal
>Addgene plasmid #116073 | CMV-TO-nTEVP-rasG12V | addgene full sequence | sequence record 224825 | Addgene NGS Result
TGCGGTGGGCTCTATGGAGATCTATCGATGTTCTGGGGATGCGGTGGGCTCTATGGCTTCTGAGGCGGAA
AGAACCAGCTGGGGCTCTAGGGGGTATCCCC
[124 nt withheld, positions 102-225]
C
[91 nt withheld, positions 227-317]
AGGGTGATGGTTCACGTACCTAGAAGTTCCTATTCCGAAGTTCCTATTCTCTAGAAAGTATAGGAACTTC
CTTGGCCAAAAAGCCTGAACTCACCGCGACGTCTGTCGAGAAGTTTCTGATCGAAAAGTTCGACAGCGTC
TCCGACCTGATGCAGCTCTCGGAGGGCGAAGAATCTCGTGCTTTCAGCTTCGATGTAGGAGGGCGTGGAT
ATGTCCTGCGGGTAAATAGCTGCGCCGATGGTTTCTACAAAGATCGTTATGTTTATCGGCACTTTGCATC
GGCCGCGCTCCCGATTCCGGAAGTGCTTGACATTGGGGAATTCAGCGAGAGCCTGACCTATTGCATCTCC
CGCCGTGCACAGGGTGTCACGTTGCAAGACCTGCCTGAAACCGAACTGCCCGCTGTTCTGCAGCCGGTCG
CGGAGGCCATGGATGCGATCGCTGCGGCCGATCTTAGCCAGACGAGCGGGTTCGGCCCATTCGGACCGCA
AGGAATCGGTCAATACACTACATGGCGTGATTTCATATGCGCGATTGCTGATCCCCATGTGTATCACTGG
CAAACTGTGATGGACGACACCGTCAGTGCGTCCGTCGCGCAGGCTCTCGATGAGCTGATGCTTTGGGCCG
AGGACTGCCCCGAAGTCCGGCACCTCGTGCACGCGGATTTCGGCTCCAACAATGTCCTGACGGACAATGG
CCGCATAACAGCGGTCATTGACTGGAGCGAGGCGATGTTCGGGGATTCCCAATACGAGGTCGCCAACATC
TTCTTCTGGAGGCCGTGGTTGGCTTGTATGGAGCAGCAGACGCGCTACTTCGAGCGGAGGCATCCGGAGC
TTGCAGGATCGCCGCGGCTCCGGGCGTATATGCTCCGCATTGGTCTTGACCAACTCTATCAGAGCTTGGT
TGACGGCAATTTCGATGATGCAGCTTGGGCGCAGGGTCGATGCGACGCAATCGTCCGATCCGGAGCCGGG
ACTGTCGGGCGTACACAAATCGCCCGCAGAAGCGCGGCCGTCTGGACCGATGGCTGTGTAGAAGTACTCG
CCGATAGTGGAAACCGACGCCCCAGCACTCGTCCGAGGGCAAAGGAATAGCACGTACTACGAGATTTCGA
TTCCACCGCCGCCTTCTATGAAAGGTTGGGCTTCGGAATCGTTTTCCGGGACGCCGGCTGGATGATCCTC
CAGCGCGGGGATCTCATGCTGGAGTTCTTCGCCCACCCCAACTTGTTTATTGCAGCTTATAATGGTTACA
AATAAAGCAATAGCATCACAAATTTCACAAATAAAGCATTTTTTTCACTGCATTCTAGTTGTGGTTTGTC
CAAACTCATCAATGTATCTTATCATGTCTGTATACCGTCGACCTCTAGCTAGAGCTTGGCGTAATCATGG
TCATAGCTGTTTCCTGTGTGAAATTGTTATCCGCTCACAATTCCACACAACATACGAGCCGGAAGCATAA
AGTGTAAAGCCTGGGGTGCCTAATGAGTGAGCTAACTCACATTAATTGCGTTGCGCTCACTGCCCGCTTT
CCAGTCGGGAAACCTGTCGTGCCAGCTGCATTAATGAATCGGCCAACGCGCGGGGAGAGGCGGTTTGCGT
ATTGGGCGCTCTTCCGCTTCCTCGCTCACTGACTCGCTGCGCTCGGTCGTTCGGCTGCGGCGAGCGGTAT
CAGCTCACTCAAAGGCGGTAATACGGTTATCCACAGAATCAGGGGATAACGCAGGAAAGAACATGTGAGC
AAAAGGCCAGCAAAAGGCCAGGAACCGTAAAAAGGCCGCGTTGCTGGCGTTTTTCCATAGGCTCCGCCCC
CCTGACGAGCATCACAAAAATCGACGCTCAAGTCAGAGGTGGCGAAACCCGACAGGACTATAAAGATACC
AGGCGTTTCCCCCTGGAAGCTCCCTCGTGCGCTCTCCTGTTCCGACCCTGCCGCTTACCGGATACCTGTC
CGCCTTTCTCCCTTCGGGAAGCGTGGCGCTTTCTCATAGCTCACGCTGTAGGTATCTCAGTTCGGTGTAG
GTCGTTCGCTCCAAGCTGGGCTGTGTGCACGAACCCCCCGTTCAGCCCGACCGCTGCGCCTTATCCGGTA
ACTATCGTCTTGAGTCCAACCCGGTAAGACACGACTTATCGCCACTGGCAGCAGCCACTGGTAACAGGAT
TAGCAGAGCGAGGTATGTAGGCGGTGCTACAGAGTTCTTGAAGTGGTGGCCTAACTACGGCTACACTAGA
AGAACAGTATTTGGTATCTGCGCTCTGCTGAAGCCAGTTACCTTCGGAAAAAGAGTTGGTAGCTCTTGAT
CCGGCAAACAAACCACCGCTGGTAGCGGTGGTTTTTTTGTTTGCAAGCAGCAGATTACGCGCAGAAAAAA
AGGATCTCAAGAAGATCCTTTGATCTTTTCTACGGGGTCTGACGCTCAGTGGAACGAAAACTCACGTTAA
GGGATTTTGGTCATGAGATTATCAAAAAGGATCTTCACCTAGATCCTTTTAAATTAAAAATGAAGTTTTA
AATCAATCTAAAGTATATATGAGTAAACTTGGTCTGACAGTTACCAATGCTTAATCAGTGAGGCACCTAT
CTCAGCGATCTGTCTATTTCGTTCATCCATAGTTGCCTGACTCCCCGTCGTGTAGATAACTACGATACGG
GAGGGCTTACCATCTGGCCCCAGTGCTGCAATGATACCGCGAGACCCACGCTCACCGGCTCCAGATTTAT
CAGCAATAAACCAGCCAGCCGGAAGGGCCGAGCGCAGAAGTGGTCCTGCAACTTTATCCGCCTCCATCCA
GTCTATTAATTGTTGCCGGGAAGCTAGAGTAAGTAGTTCGCCAGTTAATAGTTTGCGCAACGTTGTTGCC
ATTGCTACAGGCATCGTGGTGTCACGCTCGTCGTTTGGTATGGCTTCATTCAGCTCCGGTTCCCAACGAT
CAAGGCGAGTTACATGATCCCCCATGTTGTGCAAAAAAGCGGTTAGCTCCTTCGGTCCTCCGATCGTTGT
CAGAAGTAAGTTGGCCGCAGTGTTATCACTCATGGTTATGGCAGCACTGCATAATTCTCTTACTGTCATG
CCATCCGTAAGATGCTTTTCTGTGACTGGTGAGTACTCAACCAAGTCATTCTGAGAATAGTGTATGCGGC
GACCGAGTTGCTCTTGCCCGGCGTCAATACGGGATAATACCGCGCCACATAGCAGAACTTTAAAAGTGCT
CATCATTGGAAAACGTTCTTCGGGGCGAAAACTCTCAAGGATCTTACCGCTGTTGAGATCCAGTTCGATG
TAACCCACTCGTGCACCCAACTGATCTTCAGCATCTTTTACTTTCACCAGCGTTTCTGGGTGAGCAAAAA
CAGGAAGGCAAAATGCCGCAAAAAAGGGAATAAGGGCGACACGGAAATGTTGAATACTCATACTCTTCCT
TTTTCAATATTATTGAAGCATTTATCAGGGTTATTGTCTCATGAGCGGATACATATTTGAATGTATTTAG
AAAAATAAACAAATAGGGGTTCCGCGCACATTTCCCCGAAAAGTGCCACCTGACGTCGACGGATCGGGAG
ATCTCCCGATCCCCTATGGTGCACTCTCAGTACAATCTGCTCTGATGCCGCATAGTTAAGCCAGTATCTG
CTCCCTGCTTGTGTGTTGGAGGTCGCTGAGTAGTGCGCGAGCAAAATTTAAGCTACAACAAGGCAAGGCT
TGACCGACAATTGCATGAAGAATCTGCTTAGGGTTAGGCGTTTTGCGCTGCTTCGTACGGGCCAGATATA
CGCGTTGACATTGATTATTGACTAGTTATTAATAGTAATCAATTACGGGGTCATTAGTTCATAGCCCATA
TATGGAGTTCCGCGTTACATAACTTACGGTAAATGGCCCGCCTGGCTGACCGCCCAACGACCCCCGCCCA
TTGACGTCAATAATGACGTATGTTCCCATAGTAACGCCAATAGGGACTTTCCATTGACGTCAATGGGTGG
AGTATTTACGGTAAACTGCCCACTTGGCAGTACATCAAGTGTATCATATGCCAAGTACGCCCCCTATTGA
CGTCAATGACGGTAAATGGCCCGCCTGGCATTATGCCCAGTACATGACCTTATGGGACTTTCCTACTTGG
CAGTACATCTACGTATTAGTCATCGCTATTACCATGGTGATGCGGTTTTGGCAGTACATCAATGGGCGTG
GATAGCGGTTTGACTCACGGGGATTTCCAAGTCTCCACCCCATTGACGTCAATGGGAGTTTGTTTTGGCA
CCAAAATCAACGGGACTTTCCAAAATGTCGTAACAACTCCGCCCCATTGACGCAAATGGGCGGTAGGCGT
GTACGGTGGGAGGTCTATATAAGCAGAGCTCTCCCTATCAGTGATAGAGATCTCCCTATCAGTGATAGAG
ATCGTCGACGAGCTCGTTTAGTGAACCGTCAGATCGCCTGGAGACGCCATCCACGCTGTTTTGACCTCCA
TAGAAGACACCGGGACCGATCCAGCCTCCGGACTCTAGCGTTTAAACTTAAGCTTCGCCACCATGGGATC
CGGGGAGAGTTTGTTTAAGGGGCCAAGGGACTATAACCCAATATCATCCACTATTTGCCACCTCACTAAC
GAGAGCGATGGACATACAACCTCTCTCTACGGGATAGGCTTCGGTCCTTTCATCATTACCAATAAGCATC
TGTTTCGCCGAAACAACGGTACTCTTCTGGTTCAATCTCTTCATGGTGTCTTCAAGGTGAAAAACACCAC
TACGCTTCAGCAACACCTGATTGATGGTAGGGATATGATAATTATCAGAATGCCGAAAGATTTCCCACCT
TTTCCACAGAAGCTGAAATTCAGGGAACCGCAGAGAGAGGAGAGGATTTGTTTGGTAACGACCAACTTCC
AGACGGGCTCTGGCAGCAGCGCTATGACGGAGTATAAATTGGTGGTGGTAGGAGCCGTGGGCGTAGGAAA
AAGCGCCCTTACTATCCAGCTCATACAGAATCATTTTGTCGACGAGTACGACCCTACAATAGAAGATTCA
TACAGGAAGCAGGTCGTCATCGACGGAGAGACCTGTCTCCTCGACATCCTCGATACTGCAGGCCAAGAGG
AATATAGCGCGATGCGCGATCAATATATGAGGACAGGAGAAGGTTTTCTGTGTGTTTTTGCTATTAACAA
TACTAAGAGTTTTGAGGACATCCATCAGTATAGGGAGCAGATTAAAAGGGTTAAAGACTCTGATGACGTT
CCTATGGTTCTCGTTGGGAACAAGTGCGACCTGGCTGCCCGCACTGTTGAGAGTCGACAAGCACAAGACT
TGGCAAGATCCTATGGTATCCCGTACATAGAGACTTCCGCTAAAACTCGACAAGGTGTGGAAGACGCCTT
TTATACGCTGGTACGCGAGATCAGACAACACAAGTTGCGCAAGTTGAACCCCCCTGACGAAAGTGGCCCA
GGCTGCATGAGTTGTAAATGCGTCCTCAGCTAGCTCGAGGAGGGCCCGAACAAAAACTCATCTCAGAAGA
GGATCTGAATAGCGCCGTCGACCATCATCATAATCATCATTGAGTTTAAACCCGCTGATCAGCCTCGACT
GTGCCTTCTAGTTGCCAGCCATCTGTTGTTTGCCCCTCCCCCGTGCCTTCCTTGACCCTGGAAGGTGCCA
CTCCCACTGTCCTTTCCTAATAAAATGAGGAAATTGCATCGCATTGTCTGAGTAGGTGTCATTCTATTCT
GGGGGGTGGGGTGGGGCAGGACAGCAAGGGGGAGGATTGGGAAGACAATAGCAGGCATGCTGGGGA
